>Addgene plasmid #231813 | MOR-nLuc | addgene full sequence | sequence record 467740 | Addgene NGS Result
GACGGATCGGGAGATCTCCCGATCCCCTATGGTGCACTCTCAGTACAATCTGCTCTGATGCCGCATAGTT
AAGCCAGTATCTGCTCCCTGCTTGTGTGTTGGAGGTCGCTGAGTAGTGCGCGAGCAAAATTTAAGCTACA
ACAAGGCAAGGCTTGACCGACAATTGCATGAAGAATCTGCTTAGGGTTAGGCGTTTTGCGCTGCTTCGCG
ATGTACGGGCCAGATATACGCGTTGACATTGATTATTGACTAGTTATTAATAGTAATCAATTACGGGGTC
ATTAGTTCATAGCCCATATATGGAGTTCCGCGTTACATAACTTACGGTAAATGGCCCGCCTGGCTGACCG
CCCAACGACCCCCGCCCATTGACGTCAATAATGACGTATGTTCCCATAGTAACGCCAATAGGGACTTTCC
ATTGACGTCAATGGGTGGAGTATTTACGGTAAACTGCCCACTTGGCAGTACATCAAGTGTATCATATGCC
AAGTACGCCCCCTATTGACGTCAATGACGGTAAATGGCCCGCCTGGCATTATGCCCAGTACATGACCTTA
TGGGACTTTCCTACTTGGCAGTACATCTACGTATTAGTCATCGCTATTACCATGGTGATGCGGTTTTGGC
AGTACATCAATGGGCGTGGATAGCGGTTTGACTCACGGGGATTTCCAAGTCTCCACCCCATTGACGTCAA
TGGGAGTTTGTTTTGGCACCAAAATCAACGGGACTTTCCAAAATGTCGTAACAACTCCGCCCCATTGACG
CAAATGGGCGGTAGGCGTGTACGGTGGGAGGTCTATATAAGCAGAGCTCTCTGGCTAACTAGAGAACCCA
CTGCTTACTGGCTTATCGAAATTAATACGACTCACTATAGGGAGACCCAAGCTTGGTACCGAGCTCGGAT
CCACTAGTAACGGCCGCCAGTGTGCTGGAATTCGGCTTGCCTTCAGCACCATGTACCCATACGATGTGCC
CGACTATGCTCTGGTGCCGCGGGACAGCAGCACCGGCCCAGGGAACACCAGCGACTGCTCAGACCCCTTA
GCTCAGGCAAGTTGCTCCCCAGCACCTGGCTCCTGGCTCAACTTGTCCCACGTTGATGGCAACCAGTCCG
ATCCATGCGGTCTGAACCGCACCGGGCTTGGCGGGAACGACAGCCTGTGCCCTCAGACCGGCAGCCCTTC
CATGGTCACAGCCATTACCATCATGGCCCTCTACTCTATCGTGTGTGTAGTGGGCCTCTTCGGAAACTTC
CTGGTCATGTATGTGATTGTAAGATACACCAAAATGAAGACTGCCACCAACATCTACATTTTCAACCTTG
CTCTGGCAGACGCCTTAGCGACCAGTACACTGCCCTTTCAGAGTGTCAACTACCTGATGGGAACATGGCC
CTTCGGAACCATCCTCTGCAAGATCGTGATCTCAATAGATTACTACAACATGTTCACCAGCATATTCACC
CTCTGCACCATGAGCGTGGACCGCTACATTGCTGTCTGCCACCCAGTCAAAGCCCTGGATTTCCGTACCC
CCCGAAATGCCAAAATCGTCAACGTCTGCAACTGGATCCTCTCTTCTGCCATCGGTCTGCCTGTAATGTT
CATGGCAACCACAAAATACAGGCAGGGGTCCATAGATTGCACCCTCACGTTCTCCCACCCAACCTGGTAC
TGGGAGAACCTGCTCAAAATCTGTGTCTTTATCTTCGCTTTCATCATGCCGATCCTCATCATCACTGTGT
GTTACGGCCTGATGATCTTACGACTCAAGAGCGTTCGCATGCTATCGGGCTCCAAAGAAAAGGACAGGAA
TCTGCGCAGGATCACCCGGATGGTGCTGGTGGTCGTGGCTGTATTTATCGTCTGCTGGACCCCCATCCAC
ATCTACGTCATCATCAAAGCGCTGATCACGATTCCAGAAACCACATTTCAGACCGTTTCCTGGCACTTCT
GCATTGCTTTGGGTTACACGAACAGCTGCCTGAATCCAGTTCTTTACGCCTTCCTGGATGAAAACTTCAA
GCGATGCTTCAGAGAGTTCTGCATCCCAACCTCGTCCACGATCGAACAGCAAAACTCCACTCGAGTCCGT
CAGAACACTAGGGAACATCCCTCCACGGCTAATACAGTGGATCGAACTAACCACCAGCTAGAAAATCTGG
AGGCAGAAACTGCTCCATTGCCCACCGGTATGGTCTTCACACTCGAAGATTTCGTTGGGGACTGGCGACA
GACAGCCGGCTACAACCTGGACCAAGTCCTTGAACAGGGAGGTGTGTCCAGTTTGTTTCAGAATCTCGGG
GTGTCCGTAACTCCGATCCAAAGGATTGTCCTGAGCGGTGAAAATGGGCTGAAGATCGACATCCATGTCA
TCATCCCGTATGAAGGTCTGAGCGGCGACCAAATGGGCCAGATCGAAAAAATTTTTAAGGTGGTGTACCC
TGTGGATGATCATCACTTTAAGGTGATCCTGCACTATGGCACACTGGTAATCGACGGGGTTACGCCGAAC
ATGATCGACTATTTCGGACGGCCGTATGAAGGCATCGCCGTGTTCGACGGCAAAAAGATCACTGTAACAG
GGACCCTGTGGAACGGCAACAAAATTATCGACGAGCGCCTGATCAACCCCGACGGCTCCCTGCTGTTCCG
AGTAACCATCAACGGAGTGACCGGCTGGCGGCTGTGCGAACGCATTCTGGCGTAATCTAGATAACTGGGT
CTCACACCATCTAGAGGGCCCTATTCTATAGTGTCACCTAAATGCTAGAGCTCGCTGATCAGCCTCGACT
GTGCCTTCTAGTTGCCAGCCATCTGTTGTTTGCCCCTCCCCCGTGCCTTCCTTGACCCTGGAAGGTGCCA
CTCCCACTGTCCTTTCCTAATAAAATGAGGAAATTGCATCGCATTGTCTGAGTAGGTGTCATTCTATTCT
GGGGGGTGGGGTGGGGCAGGACAGCAAGGGGGAGGATTGGGAAGACAATAGCAGGCATGCTGGGGATGCG
GTGGGCTCTATGGCTTCTGAGGCGGAAAGAACCAGCTGGGGCTCTAGGGGGTATCCCC
[124 nt withheld, positions 3069-3192]
C
[91 nt withheld, positions 3194-3284]
A
[49 nt withheld, positions 3286-3334]
CCTTTGACGTTGGAGTCCACGTTCTTT
[37 nt withheld, positions 3362-3398]
ACCCTATCTCGGTCTATTCTTTTGATTTATAAGGGATTTTGCCGATTTCGGCCTATTGGTTAAAAAATGA
GCTGATTTAACAAAAATTTAACGCGAATTAATTCTGTGGAATGTGTGTCAGTTAGGGTGTGGAAAGTCCC
CAGGCTCCCCAGCAGGCAGAAGTATGCAAAGCATGCATCTCAATTAGTCAGCAACCAGGTGTGGAAAGTC
CCCAGGCTCCCCAGCAGGCAGAAGTATGCAAAGCATGCATCTCAATTAGTCAGCAACCATAGTCCCGCCC
CTAACTCCGCCCATCCCGCCCCTAACTCCGCCCAGTTCCGCCCATTCTCCGCCCCATGGCTGACTAATTT
TTTTTATTTATGCAGAGGCCGAGGCCGCCTCTGCCTCTGAGCTATTCCAGAAGTAGTGAGGAGGCTTTTT
TGGAGGCCTAGGCTTTTGCAAAAAGCTCCCGGGAGCTTGTATATCCATTTTCGGATCTGATCAAGAGACA
GGATGAGGATCGTTTCGCATGATTGAACAAGATGGATTGCACGCAGGTTCTCCGGCCGCTTGGGTGGAGA
GGCTATTCGGCTATGACTGGGCACAACAGACAATCGGCTGCTCTGATGCCGCCGTGTTCCGGCTGTCAGC
GCAGGGGCGCCCGGTTCTTTTTGTCAAGACCGACCTGTCCGGTGCCCTGAATGAACTGCAGGACGAGGCA
GCGCGGCTATCGTGGCTGGCCACGACGGGCGTTCCTTGCGCAGCTGTGCTCGACGTTGTCACTGAAGCGG
GAAGGGACTGGCTGCTATTGGGCGAAGTGCCGGGGCAGGATCTCCTGTCATCTCACCTTGCTCCTGCCGA
GAAAGTATCCATCATGGCTGATGCAATGCGGCGGCTGCATACGCTTGATCCGGCTACCTGCCCATTCGAC
CACCAAGCGAAACATCGCATCGAGCGAGCACGTACTCGGATGGAAGCCGGTCTTGTCGATCAGGATGATC
TGGACGAAGAGCATCAGGGGCTCGCGCCAGCCGAACTGTTCGCCAGGCTCAAGGCGCGCATGCCCGACGG
CGAGGATCTCGTCGTGACCCATGGCGATGCCTGCTTGCCGAATATCATGGTGGAAAATGGCCGCTTTTCT
GGATTCATCGACTGTGGCCGGCTGGGTGTGGCGGACCGCTATCAGGACATAGCGTTGGCTACCCGTGATA
TTGCTGAAGAGCTTGGCGGCGAATGGGCTGACCGCTTCCTCGTGCTTTACGGTATCGCCGCTCCCGATTC
GCAGCGCATCGCCTTCTATCGCCTTCTTGACGAGTTCTTCTGAGCGGGACTCTGGGGTTCGAAATGACCG
ACCAAGCGACGCCCAACCTGCCATCACGAGATTTCGATTCCACCGCCGCCTTCTATGAAAGGTTGGGCTT
CGGAATCGTTTTCCGGGACGCCGGCTGGATGATCCTCCAGCGCGGGGATCTCATGCTGGAGTTCTTCGCC
CACCCCAACTTGTTTATTGCAGCTTATAATGGTTACAAATAAAGCAATAGCATCACAAATTTCACAAATA
AAGCATTTTTTTCACTGCATTCTAGTTGTGGTTTGTCCAAACTCATCAATGTATCTTATCATGTCTGTAT
ACCGTCGACCTCTAGCTAGAGCTTGGCGTAATCATGGTCATAGCTGTTTCCTGTGTGAAATTGTTATCCG
CTCACAATTCCACACAACATACGAGCCGGAAGCATAAAGTGTAAAGCCTGGGGTGCCTAATGAGTGAGCT
AACTCACATTAATTGCGTTGCGCTCACTGCCCGCTTTCCAGTCGGGAAACCTGTCGTGCCAGCTGCATTA
ATGAATCGGCCAACGCGCGGGGAGAGGCGGTTTGCGTATTGGGCGCTCTTCCGCTTCCTCGCTCACTGAC
TCGCTGCGCTCGGTCGTTCGGCTGCGGCGAGCGGTATCAGCTCACTCAAAGGCGGTAATACGGTTATCCA
CAGAATCAGGGGATAACGCAGGAAAGAACATGTGAGCAAAAGGCCAGCAAAAGGCCAGGAACCGTAAAAA
GGCCGCGTTGCTGGCGTTTTTCCATAGGCTCCGCCCCCCTGACGAGCATCACAAAAATCGACGCTCAAGT
CAGAGGTGGCGAAACCCGACAGGACTATAAAGATACCAGGCGTTTCCCCCTGGAAGCTCCCTCGTGCGCT
CTCCTGTTCCGACCCTGCCGCTTACCGGATACCTGTCCGCCTTTCTCCCTTCGGGAAGCGTGGCGCTTTC
TCATAGCTCACGCTGTAGGTATCTCAGTTCGGTGTAGGTCGTTCGCTCCAAGCTGGGCTGTGTGCACGAA
CCCCCCGTTCAGCCCGACCGCTGCGCCTTATCCGGTAACTATCGTCTTGAGTCCAACCCGGTAAGACACG
ACTTATCGCCACTGGCAGCAGCCACTGGTAACAGGATTAGCAGAGCGAGGTATGTAGGCGGTGCTACAGA
GTTCTTGAAGTGGTGGCCTAACTACGGCTACACTAGAAGAACAGTATTTGGTATCTGCGCTCTGCTGAAG
CCAGTTACCTTCGGAAAAAGAGTTGGTAGCTCTTGATCCGGCAAACAAACCACCGCTGGTAGCGGTGGTT
TTTTTGTTTGCAAGCAGCAGATTACGCGCAGAAAAAAAGGATCTCAAGAAGATCCTTTGATCTTTTCTAC
GGGGTCTGACGCTCAGTGGAACGAAAACTCACGTTAAGGGATTTTGGTCATGAGATTATCAAAAAGGATC
TTCACCTAGATCCTTTTAAATTAAAAATGAAGTTTTAAATCAATCTAAAGTATATATGAGTAAACTTGGT
CTGACAGTTACCAATGCTTAATCAGTGAGGCACCTATCTCAGCGATCTGTCTATTTCGTTCATCCATAGT
TGCCTGACTCCCCGTCGTGTAGATAACTACGATACGGGAGGGCTTACCATCTGGCCCCAGTGCTGCAATG
ATACCGCGAGACCCACGCTCACCGGCTCCAGATTTATCAGCAATAAACCAGCCAGCCGGAAGGGCCGAGC
GCAGAAGTGGTCCTGCAACTTTATCCGCCTCCATCCAGTCTATTAATTGTTGCCGGGAAGCTAGAGTAAG
TAGTTCGCCAGTTAATAGTTTGCGCAACGTTGTTGCCATTGCTACAGGCATCGTGGTGTCACGCTCGTCG
TTTGGTATGGCTTCATTCAGCTCCGGTTCCCAACGATCAAGGCGAGTTACATGATCCCCCATGTTGTGCA
AAAAAGCGGTTAGCTCCTTCGGTCCTCCGATCGTTGTCAGAAGTAAGTTGGCCGCAGTGTTATCACTCAT
GGTTATGGCAGCACTGCATAATTCTCTTACTGTCATGCCATCCGTAAGATGCTTTTCTGTGACTGGTGAG
TACTCAACCAAGTCATTCTGAGAATAGTGTATGCGGCGACCGAGTTGCTCTTGCCCGGCGTCAATACGGG
ATAATACCGCGCCACATAGCAGAACTTTAAAAGTGCTCATCATTGGAAAACGTTCTTCGGGGCGAAAACT
CTCAAGGATCTTACCGCTGTTGAGATCCAGTTCGATGTAACCCACTCGTGCACCCAACTGATCTTCAGCA
TCTTTTACTTTCACCAGCGTTTCTGGGTGAGCAAAAACAGGAAGGCAAAATGCCGCAAAAAAGGGAATAA
GGGCGACACGGAAATGTTGAATACTCATACTCTTCCTTTTTCAATATTATTGAAGCATTTATCAGGGTTA
TTGTCTCATGAGCGGATACATATTTGAATGTATTTAGAAAAATAAACAAATAGGGGTTCCGCGCACATTT
CCCCGAAAAGTGCCACCTGACGTC
Features (pLannotate 1.2.2; 22 found; start..end, strand, type, name):
     28..80      -  misc_feature   bom (fragment): basis of mobility region from pBR322
    235..614     +  enhancer       CMV enhancer: human cytomegalovirus immediate early enhancer
    615..818     +  promoter       CMV promoter: human cytomegalovirus (CMV) immediate early promoter
    814..847     +  LTR            5' LTR (truncated) (fragment): truncated 5' long terminal repeat (LTR) from HIV-1
    863..881     +  promoter       T7 promoter: promoter for bacteriophage T7 RNA polymerase
   1003..2193    +  CDS            Oprm1: OPRM_RAT - Also known as Ror-b. Experimental evidence at protein level: Swiss-Prot protein existence level 1. Receptor for endogenous opioids such as beta-endorphin and endomorphin. Receptor for natural and synthetic opioids including morphine, heroin, DAMGO, fentanyl, etorphine, buprenorphin and methadone. Agonist binding to the receptor induces coupling to an inactive GDP-bound heterotrimeric G-protein complex and subsequent exchange of GDP for GTP in the G-protein alpha subunit leading to dissociation of the G-protein complex with the free GTP-bound G-protein alpha and the G-protein beta-ga
   2200..2715    +  CDS            Nluc: NanoLuc® luciferase human codon-optimized
   2755..2773    -  promoter       SP6 promoter: promoter for bacteriophage SP6 RNA polymerase
   2799..3023    +  polyA_signal   bGH poly(A) signal: bovine growth hormone polyadenylation signal
   3027..3048    +  promoter       SV40 promoter (fragment): SV40 enhancer and early promoter
   3069..3497    +  rep_origin     f1 ori (sequence partly withheld): f1 bacteriophage origin of replication; arrow indicates direction of (+) strand synthesis
   3511..3840    +  promoter       SV40 promoter: SV40 enhancer and early promoter
   3907..4698    +  CDS            neo: KKA2_KLEPN - Also known as kan, nptII. Experimental evidence at protein level: Swiss-Prot protein existence level 1. Resistance to kanamycin, neomycin, paromomycin, ribostamycin, butirosin and gentamicin B. From Klebsiella pneumoniae.
   4722..4880    +  CDS            ble (fragment): BLE_KLEPN - Experimental evidence at protein level: Swiss-Prot protein existence level 1. Binding protein with a strong affinity to the bleomycin family of antibiotics. Binds to CL990; an antimitotic-antibiotic compound. From Klebsiella pneumoniae.
   4875..4996    +  polyA_signal   SV40 poly(A) signal: SV40 polyadenylation signal
   5069..5085    -  protein_bind   lac operator: The lac repressor binds to the lac operator to inhibit transcription in E. coli. This inhibition can be relieved by adding lactose or isopropyl-β-D-thiogalactopyranoside (IPTG). lac repressor encoded by lacI
   5093..5123    -  promoter       lac promoter: promoter for the E. coli lac operon
   5138..5159    -  protein_bind   CAP binding site: CAP binding activates transcription in the presence of cAMP. E. coli catabolite activator protein
   5172..5264    -  CDS            lacI (fragment): lac repressor; lacI; The lac repressor binds to the lac operator to inhibit transcription in E. coli. This inhibition can be relieved by adding lactose or isopropyl-β-D-thiogalactopyranoside (IPTG).
   5447..6035    -  rep_origin     ori: high-copy-number ColE1/pMB1/pBR322/pUC origin of replication
   6206..7066    -  CDS            AmpR: β-lactamase; bla; confers resistance to ampicillin, carbenicillin, and related antibiotics
   7067..7171    -  promoter       AmpR promoter: bla
