[The description below was written by a language model from this plasmid's Addgene catalogue record and pLannotate feature annotations shown in this document.]
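Description:
MOR-nLuc is a mammalian expression plasmid built on the pcDNA3.1 backbone that encodes the rat µ-opioid receptor (Oprm1) fused at its C terminus to NanoLuc luciferase. In the 7.2 kb sequenced record, the human cytomegalovirus immediate-early enhancer and promoter drive the fusion. The Oprm1 coding sequence is followed almost immediately by a human codon-optimised Nluc coding sequence, and the transcript is terminated by the bovine growth hormone polyadenylation signal. The catalogue entry also lists an N-terminal HA epitope tag on the receptor. This tag is not annotated separately in the feature table, although there is unannotated sequence upstream of the Oprm1 feature where it could lie. T7 and SP6 phage promoters flank the insert, as is usual for this backbone.

In bacteria the plasmid replicates from a high-copy ColE1/pUC-type origin and is selected through the β-lactamase gene for ampicillin resistance. An f1 origin is also present. For mammalian cells, a neomycin phosphotransferase cassette driven by the SV40 early promoter and ended by the SV40 poly(A) signal allows G418 selection of stable transfectants. The short annotations for an HIV-1 LTR, ble, lacI and bom fragments are most likely backbone remnants or chance matches, not functional parts.

Placing the small, bright NanoLuc at the intracellular C-terminal tail of the receptor makes the fusion suitable as a bioluminescent energy donor. The associated publication concerns FRET- and BRET-based opioid receptor conformation sensors used to follow agonist-evoked receptor activation, so this construct probably serves as a donor-tagged receptor in such BRET assays. The record does not specify its exact role.
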