Addgene plasmid #231813: MOR-nLuc
Purpose: Rat MOR C-terminally tagged with nLuc
Depositing lab: Moritz Bünemann. Depositing organization: Philipps-Universitaet Marburg. Publication: Dynamics of agonist-evoked opioid receptor activation revealed by FRET- and BRET-based opioid receptor conformation sensors. Kirchhofer SB, Kurz C, Geier L, Krett AL, Krasel C, Bunemann M. Commun Biol. 2025 Feb 8;8(1):198. doi: 10.1038/s42003-025-07630-x. PubMed 39920410.
Backbone
  Vector backbone: pcDNA3.1
  Vector type: Mammalian Expression
  Selectable markers: Neomycin (select with G418)
Growth in bacteria
  Bacterial resistance: Ampicillin, 100 μg/mL
  Growth temperature: 37°C
  Growth strain: DH5alpha
  Copy number: High Copy
Gene/Insert
  Gene/Insert name: µ-opioid receptor (alt name: MOR)
  Species: R. norvegicus (rat)
  Entrez Gene: Oprm1 (a.k.a. MORA, Oprm, Oprrm1)
  Tag / fusion protein: HA-tag (N terminal on insert); nLuc (C terminal on insert)
Terms and licenses: Academic/Nonprofit Terms; Industry Terms: Not Available to Industry
How to cite: MOR-nLuc was a gift from Moritz Bünemann (Addgene plasmid # 231813 ; http://n2t.net/addgene:231813 ; RRID:Addgene_231813)
